>Addgene plasmid #58374 | pACUH | depositor full sequence | sequence record 90722 | pACUH sequence 9336 bps
GGCCAGACCCACGTAGTCCAGCGGCAGATCGGCGGCGGAGAAGTTAAGCGTCTCCAGGATGACCTTGCCC
GAACTGGGGCACGTGGTGTTCGACGATGTGCAGCTAATTTCGCCCGGCTCCACGTCCGCCCATTGGTTAA
TCAGCAGACCCTCGTTGGCGTAACGGAACCATGAGAGGTACGACAACCATTTGAGGTATACTGGCACCGA
GCCCGAGTTCAAGAAGAAGGCGTTTTTCCATAGGCTCCGCCCCCCTGACGAGCATCACAAAAATCGACGC
TCAAGTCAGAGGTGGCGAAACCCGACAGGACTATAAAGATACCAGGCGTTTCCCCCTGGAAGCTCCCTCG
TGCGCTCTCCTGTTCCGACCCTGCCGCTTACCGGATACCTGTCCGCCTTTCTCCCTTCGGGAAGCGTGGC
GCTTTCTCAATGCTCACGCTGTAGGTATCTCAGTTCGGTGTAGGTCGTTCGCTCCAAGCTGGGCTGTGTG
CACGAACCCCCCGTTCAGCCCGACCGCTGCGCCTTATCCGGTAACTATCGTCTTGAGTCCAACCCGGTAA
GACACGACTTATCGCCACTGGCAGCAGCCACTGGTAACAGGATTAGCAGAGCGAGGTATGTAGGCGGTGC
TACAGAGTTCTTGAAGTGGTGGCCTAACTACGGCTACACTAGAAGGACAGTATTTGGTATCTGCGCTCTG
CTGAAGCCAGTTACCTTCGGAAAAAGAGTTGGTAGCTCTTGATCCGGCAAACAAACCACCGCTGGTAGCG
GTGGTTTTTTTGTTTGCAAGCAGCAGATTACGCGCAGAAAAAAAGGATCTCAAGAAGATCCTTTGATCTT
TTCTACGGGGTCTGACGCTCAGTGGAACGAAAACTCACGTTAAGGGATTTTGGTCATGAGATTATCAAAA
AGGATCTTCACCTAGATCCTTTTAAATTAAAAATGAAGTTTTAAATCAATCTAAAGTATATATGAGTAAA
CTTGGTCTGACAGTTACCAATGCTTAATCAGTGAGGCACCTATCTCAGCGATCTGTCTATTTCGTTCATC
CATAGTTGCCTGACTCCCCGTCGTGTAGATAACTACGATACGGGAGGGCTTACCATCTGGCCCCAGTGCT
GCAATGATACCGCGAGACCCACGCTCACCGGCTCCAGATTTATCAGCAATAAACCAGCCAGCCGGAAGGG
CCGAGCGCAGAAGTGGTCCTGCAACTTTATCCGCCTCCATCCAGTCTATTAATTGTTGCCGGGAAGCTAG
AGTAAGTAGTTCGCCAGTTAATAGTTTGCGCAACGTTGTTGCCATTGCTACAGGCATCGTGGTGTCACGC
TCGTCGTTTGGTATGGCTTCATTCAGCTCCGGTTCCCAACGATCAAGGCGAGTTACATGATCCCCCATGT
TGTGCAAAAAAGCGGTTAGCTCCTTCGGTCCTCCGATCGTTGTCAGAAGTAAGTTGGCCGCAGTGTTATC
ACTCATGGTTATGGCAGCACTGCATAATTCTCTTACTGTCATGCCATCCGTAAGATGCTTTTCTGTGACT
GGTGAGTACTCAACCAAGTCATTCTGAGAATAGTGTATGCGGCGACCGAGTTGCTCTTGCCCGGCGTCAA
CACGGGATAATACCGCGCCACATAGCAGAACTTTAAAAGTGCTCATCATTGGAAAACGTTCTTCGGGGCG
AAAACTCTCAAGGATCTTACCGCTGTTGAGATCCAGTTCGATGTAACCCACTCGTGCACCCAACTGATCT
TCAGCATCTTTTACTTTCACCAGCGTTTCTGGGTGAGCAAAAACAGGAAGGCAAAATGCCGCAAAAAAGG
GAATAAGGGCGACACGGAAATGTTGAATACTCATACTCTTCCTTTTTCAATATTATTGAAGCATTTATCA
GGGTTATTGTCTCATGAGCGGATACATATTTGAATGTATTTAGAAAAATAAACAAATAGGGGTTCCGCGC
ACATTTCCCCGAAAAGTGCCACCTGACGTCTAAGAAACCATTATTATCATGACATTAACCTATAAAAATA
GGCGTATCACGAGGCCCTTTCGTCTCGCGCGTTTCGGTGATGACGGTGAAAACCTCTGACACATGCAGCT
CCCGGAGACGGTCACAGCTTGTCTGTAAGCGGATGCCGGGAGCAGACAAGCCCGTCAGGGCGCGTCAGCG
GGTGTTGGCGGGTGTCGGGGCTGGCTTAACTATGCGGCATCAGAGCAGATTGTACTGAGAGTGCACCATA
TCGACATGCCCGCCGTGACCGTCGAGAACCCGCTGACGCTGCCCCGCGTATCCGCACCCGCCGACGCCGT
CGCACGTCCCGTGCTCACCGTGACCACCGCGCCCAGCGGTTTCGAGGGCGAGGGCTTCCCGGTGCGCCGC
GCGTTCGCCGGGATCAACTACCGCCACCTCGACCCGTTCATCATGATGGACCAGATGGGTGAGGTGGAGT
ACGCGCCCGGGGAGCCCAAGGGCACGCCCTGGCACCCGCACCGCGGCTTCGAGACCGTGACCTACATCGT
CGATATGCGGTGTGAAATACCGCACCGAATCGCGCGGAACTAACGACAGTCGCTCCAAGGTCGTCGAACA
AAAGGTGAATGTGTTGCGGAGAGCGGGTGGGAGACAGCGAAAGAGCAACTACGAAACGTGGTGTGGTGGA
GGTGAATTATGAAGAGGGCGCGCGATTTGAAAAGTATGTATATAAAAAATATATCCCGGTGTTTTATGTA
GCGATAAACGAGTTTTTGATGTAAGGTATGCAGGTGTGTAAGTCTTTTGGTTAGAAGACAAATCCAAAGT
CTACTTGTGGGGATGTTCGAAGGGGAAATACTTGTATTCTATAGGTCATATCTTGTTTTTATTGGCACAA
ATATAATTACATTAGCTTTTTGAGGGGGCAATAAACAGTAAACACGATGGTAATAATGGTAAAAAAAAAA
ACAAGCAGTTATTTCGGATATATGTCGGCTACTCCTTGCGTCGGGCCCGAAGTCTTAGAGCCAGATATGC
GAGCACCCGGAAGCTCACGATGAGAATGGCCAGACCATGATGAAATAACATAAGGTGGTCCCGTCGGCAA
GAGACATCCACTTAACGTATGCTTGCAATAAGTGCGAGTGAAAGGAATAGTATTCTGAGTGTCGTATTGA
GTCTGAGTGAGACAGCGATATGATTGTTGATTAACCCTTAGCATGTCCGTGGGGTTTGAATTAACTCATA
ATATTAATTAGACGAAATTATTTTTAAAGTTTTATTTTTAATAATTTGCGAGTACGCAAAGCTTGGCTGC
ATCCAACGCGTTGGGAGCTCTCCGGATCCAAGCTGGCCGCGGCTCGATCCGCTTGCATGCCTGCAGGTCG
GAGTACTGTCCTCCGAGCGGAGTACTGTCCTCCGAGCGGAGTACTGTCCTCCGAGCGGAGTACTGTCCTC
CGAGCGGAGTACTGTCCTCCGAGCGGAAGCTTGCATGCCTGCAGGTCGGAGTACTGTCCTCCGAGCGGAG
TACTGTCCTCCGAGCGGAGTACTGTCCTCCGAGCGGAGTACTGTCCTCCGAGCGGAGTACTGTCCTCCGA
GCGGAGACTCTAGCGAGCGCCGGAGTATAAATAGAGGCGCTTCGTCTACGGAGCGACAATTCAATTCAAA
CAAGCAAAGTGAACACGTCGCTAAGCGAAAGCTAAGCAAATAAACAAGCGCAGCTGAACAAGCTAAACAA
TCTGCAGTAAAGTGCAAGTTAAAGTGAATCAATTAAAAGTAACCAGCAACCAAGTAAATCAACTGCAACT
ACTGAAATCTGCCAAGAAGTAATTATTGAATACAAGAAGAGAACTCTGAATAGGGAATTGGGAATTCGTT
AACAGATCTGCGGCCGCGGCTCGAGGGTACCTCTAGAGGATCTTTGTGAAGGAACCTTACTTCTGTGGTG
TGACATAATTGGACAAACTACCTACAGAGATTTAAAGCTCTAAGGTAAATATAAAATTTTTAAGTGTATA
ATGTGTTAAACTACTGATTCTAATTGTTTGTGTATTTTAGATTCCAACCTATGGAACTGATGAATGGGAG
CAGTGGTGGAATGCCTTTAATGAGGAAAACCTGTTTTGCTCAGAAGAAATGCCATCTAGTGATGATGAGG
CTACTGCTGACTCTCAACATTCTACTCCTCCAAAAAAGAAGAGAAAGGTAGAAGACCCCAAGGACTTTCC
TTCAGAATTGCTAAGTTTTTTGAGTCATGCTGTGTTTAGTAATAGAACTCTTGCTTGCTTTGCTATTTAC
ACCACAAAGGAAAAAGCTGCACTGCTATACAAGAAAATTATGGAAAAATATTTGATGTATAGTGCCTTGA
CTAGAGATCATAATCAGCCATACCACATTTGTAGAGGTTTTACTTGCTTTAAAAAACCTCCCACACCTCC
CCCTGAACCTGAAACATAAAATGAATGCAATTGTTGTTGTTAACTTGTTTATTGCAGCTTATAATGGTTA
CAAATAAAGCAATAGCATCACAAATTTCACAAATAAAGCATTTTTTTCACTGCATTCTAGTTGTGGTTTG
TCCAAACTCATCAATGTATCTTATCATGTCTGGATCCACTAGAAGGCCTAATTCTAGTATGTATGTAAGT
TAATAAAACCCTTTTTTGGAGAATGTAGATTTAAAAAAACATATTTTTTTTTTATTTTTTACTGCACTGG
ACATCATTGAACTTATCTGATCAGTTTTAAATTTACTTCGATCCAAGGGTATTTGAAGTACCAGGTTCTT
TCGATTACCTCTCACTCAAAATGACATTCCACTCAAAGTCAGCGCTGTTTGCCTCCTTCTCTGTCCACAG
AAATATCGCCGTCTCTTTCGCCGCTGCGTCCGCTATCTCTTTCGCCACCGTTTGTAGCGTTACCTAGCGT
CAATGTCCGCCTTCAGTTGCACTTTGTCAGCGGTTTCGTGACGAAGCTCCAAGCGGTTTACGCCATCAAT
TAAACACAAAGTGCTGTGCCAAAACTCCTCTCGCTTCTTATTTTTGTTTGTTTTTTGAGTGATTGGGGTG
GTGATTGGTTTTGGGTGGGTAAGCAGGGGAAAGTGTGAAAAATCCCGGCAATGGGCCAAGAGGATCAGGA
GCTATTAATTCGCGGAGGCAGCAAACACCCATCTGCCGAGCATCTGAACAATGTGAGTAGTACATGTGCA
TACATCTTAAGTTCACTTGATCTATAGGAACTGCGATTGCAACATCAAATTGTCTGCGGCGTGAGAACTG
CGACCCACAAAAATCCCAAACCGCAATCGCACAAACAAATAGTGACACGAAACAGATTATTCTGGTAGCT
GTGCTCGCTATATAAGACAATTTTTAAGATCATATCATGATCAAGACATCTAAAGGCATTCATTTTCGAC
TACATTCTTTTTTACAAAAAATATAACAACCAGATATTTTAAGCTGATCCTAGATGCACAAAAAATAAAT
AAAAGTATAAACCTACTTCGTAGGATACTTCGTTTTGTTCGGGGTTAGATGAGCATAACGCTTGTAGTTG
ATATTTGAGATCCCCTATCATTGCAGGGTGACAGCGGAGCGGCTTCGCAGAGCTGCATTAACCAGGGCTT
CGGGCAGGCCAAAAACTACGGCACGCTCCTGCCACCCAGTCCGCCGGAGGACTCCGGTTCAGGGAGCGGC
CAACTAGCCGAGAACCTCACCTATGCCTGGCACAATATGGACATCTTTGGGGCGGTCAATCAGCCGGGCT
CCGGATGGCGGCAGCTGGTCAACCGGACACGCGGACTATTCTGCAACGAGCGACACATACCGGCGCCCAG
GAAACATTTGCTCAAGAACGGTGAGTTTCTATTCGCAGTCGGCTGATCTGTGTGAAATCTTAATAAAGGG
TCCAATTACCAATTTGAAACTCAGTTTGCGGCGTGGCCTATCCGGGCGAACTTTTGGCCGTGATGGGCAG
TTCCGGTGCCGGAAAGACGACCCTGCTGAATGCCCTTGCCTTTCGATCGCCGCAGGGCATCCAAGTATCG
CCATCCGGGATGCGACTGCTCAATGGCCAACCTGTGGACGCCAAGGAGATGCAGGCCAGGTGCGCCTATG
TCCAGCAGGATGACCTCTTTATCGGCTCCCTAACGGCCAGGGAACACCTGATTTTCCAGGCCATGGTGCG
GATGCCACGACATCTGACCTATCGGCAGCGAGTGGCCCGCGTGGATCAGGTGATCCAGGAGCTTTCGCTC
AGCAAATGTCAGCACACGATCATCGGTGTGCCCGGCAGGGTGAAAGGTCTGTCCGGCGGAGAAAGGAAGC
GTCTGGCATTCGCCTCCGAGGCACTAACCGATCCGCCGCTTCTGATCTGCGATGAGCCCACCTCCGGACT
GGACTCATTTACCGCCCACAGCGTCGTCCAGGTGCTGAAGAAGCTGTCGCAGAAGGGCAAGACCGTCATC
CTGACCATTCATCAGCCGTCTTCCGAGCTGTTTGAGCTCTTTGACAAGATCCTTCTGATGGCCGAGGGCA
GGGTAGCTTTCTTGGGCACTCCCAGCGAAGCCGTCGACTTCTTTTCCTAGTGAGTTCGATGTGTTTATTA
AGGGTATCTAGCATTACATTACATCTCAACTCCTATCCAGCGTGGGTGCCCAGTGTCCTACCAACTACAA
TCCGGCGGACTTTTACGTACAGGTGTTGGCCGTTGTGCCCGGACGGGAGATCGAGTCCCGTGATCGGATC
GCCAAGATATGCGACAATTTTGCTATTAGCAAAGTAGCCCGGGATATGGAGCAGTTGTTGGCCACCAAAA
ATTTGGAGAAGCCACTGGAGCAGCCGGAGAATGGGTACACCTACAAGGCCACCTGGTTCATGCAGTTCCG
GGCGGTCCTGTGGCGATCCTGGCTGTCGGTGCTCAAGGAACCACTCCTCGTAAAAGTGCGACTTATTCAG
ACAACGGTGAGTGGTTCCAGTGGAAACAAATGATATAACGCTTACAATTCTTGGAAACAAATTCGCTAGA
TTTTAGTTAGAATTGCCTGATTCCACACCCTTCTTAGTTTTTTTCAATGAGATGTATAGTTTATAGTTTT
GCAGAAAATAAATAAATTTCATTTAACTCGCGAACATGTTGAAGATATGAATATTAATGAGATGCGAGTA
ACATTTTAATTTGCAGATGGTTGCCATCTTGATTGGCCTCATCTTTTTGGGCCAACAACTCACGCAAGTG
GGCGTGATGAATATCAACGGAGCCATCTTCCTCTTCCTGACCAACATGACCTTTCAAAACGTCTTTGCCA
CGATAAATGTAAGTCTTGTTTAGAATACATTTGCATATTAATAATTTACTAACTTTCTAATGAATCGATT
CGATTTAGGTGTTCACCTCAGAGCTGCCAGTTTTTATGAGGGAGGCCCGAAGTCGACTTTATCGCTGTGA
CACATACTTTCTGGGCAAAACGATTGCCGAATTACCGCTTTTTCTCACAGTGCCACTGGTCTTCACGGCG
ATTGCCTATCCGATGATCGGACTGCGGGCCGGAGTGCTGCACTTCTTCAACTGCCTGGCGCTGGTCACTC
TGGTGGCCAATGTGTCAACGTCCTTCGGATATCTAATATCCTGCGCCAGCTCCTCGACCTCGATGGCGCT
GTCTGTGGGTCCGCCGGTTATCATACCATTCCTGCTCTTTGGCGGCTTCTTCTTGAACTCGGGCTCGGTG
CCAGTATACCTCAAATGGTTGTCGTACCTCTCATGGTTCCGTTACGCCAACGAGGGTCTGCTGATTAACC
AATGGGCGGACGTGGAGCCGGGCGAAATTAGCTGCACATCGTCGAACACCACGTGCCCCAGTTCGGGCAA
GGTCATCCTGGAGACGCTTAACTTCTCCGCCGCCGATCTGCCGCTGGACTACGTGGGTCTGGCCATTCTC
ATCGTGAGCTTCCGGGTGCTCGCATATCTGGCTCTAAGACTTCGGGCCCGACGCAAGGAGTAGCCGACAT
ATATCCGAAATAACTGCTTGTTTTTTTTTTTACCATTATTACCATCGTGTTTACTGTTTATTGCCCCCTC
AAAAAGCTAATGTAATTATATTTGTGCCAATAAAAACAAGATATGACCTATAGAATACAAGTATTTCCCC
TTCGAACATCCCCACAAGTAGACTTTGGATTTGTCTTCTAACCAAAAGACTTACACACCTGCATACCTTA
CATCAAAAACTCGTTTATCGCTACATAAAACACCGGGATATATTTTTTATATACATACTTTTCAAATCGC
GCGCCCTCTTCATAATTCACCTCCACCACACCACGTTTCGTAGTTGCTCTTTCGCTGTCTCCCACCCGCT
CTCCGCAACACATTCACCTTTTGTTCGACGACCTTGGAGCGACTGTCGTTAGTTCCGCGCGATTCGGTTC
GCTCAAATGGTTCCGAGTGGTTCATTTCGTCTCAATAGAAATTAGTAATAAATATTTGTATGTACAATTT
ATTTGCTCCAATATATTTGTATATATTTCCCTCACAGCTATATTTATTCTAATTTAATATTATGACTTTT
TAAGGTAATTTTTTGTGACCTGTTCGGAGTGATTAGCGTTACAATTTGAACTGAAAGTGACATCCAGTGT
TTGTTCCTTGTGTAGATGCATCTCAAAAAAATGGTGGGCATAATAGTGTTGTTTATATATATCAAAAATA
ACAACTATAATAATAAGAATACATTTAATTTAGAAAATGCTTGGATTTCACTGGAACTAGAATTAATTCG
GCTGCTGCTCTAAACGACGCATTTCGTACTCCAAAGTACGAATTTTTTCCCTCAAGCTCTTATTTTCATT
AAACAATGAACAGGACCTAACGCACAGTCACGTTATTGTTTACATAAATGATTTTTTTTACTATTCAAAC
TTACTCTGTTTGTGTACTCCCACTGGTATAGCCTTCTTTTATCTTTTCTGGTTCAGGCTCTATCACTTTA
CTAGGTACGGCATCTGCGTTGAGTCGCCTCCTTTTAAATGTCTGACCTTTTGCAGGTGCAGCCTTCCACT
GCGAATCATTAAAGTGGGTATCACAAATTTGGGAGTTTTCACCAAGGCTGCACCCAAGGCTCTGCTCCCA
CAATTTTCTCTTAATAGCACACTTCGGCACGTGAATTAATTTTACTCCAGTCACAGCTTTGCAGCAAAAT
TTGCAATATTTCATTTTTTTTTATTCCACGTAAGGGTTAATGTTTTCAAAAAAAAATTCGTCCGCACACA
ACCTTTCCTCTCAACAAGCAAACGTGCACTGAATTTAAGTGTATACTTCGGTAAGCTTCGGCTATCGACG
GGACCACCTTATGTTATTTCATCATG
Features (pLannotate 1.2.2; 23 found; start..end, strand, type, name):
      1..229     -  CDS            mini-white (fragment): Drosophila white gene eye color pigment; white; This is a modified version of the white gene lacking part of the first intron.
    235..823     -  rep_origin     ori: high-copy-number ColE1/pMB1/pBR322/pUC origin of replication
    994..1854    -  CDS            AmpR: β-lactamase; bla; confers resistance to ampicillin, carbenicillin, and related antibiotics
   1855..1959    -  promoter       AmpR promoter: bla
   2054..2089    +  CDS            rop (fragment): Rop protein, which maintains plasmids at low copy number; rop
   2191..2241    +  misc_feature   bom (fragment): basis of mobility region from pBR322
   2434..2503    -  protein_bind   attB: attB site for the φC31 integrase (Groth et al., 2000) phage φC31 integrase
   2523..2545    +  misc_feature   bom (fragment): basis of mobility region from pBR322
   2544..3046    -  gene           mini-white (fragment): white; This modified version of the white gene lacks part of the first intron.
   3046..3278    -  misc_feature   P element 3' end: P element 3' end
   3341..3360    -  misc_feature   MCS (fragment): pUC18/19 multiple cloning site
   3359..3453    +  protein_bind   5X UAS: five tandem copies of the "ScaI site" 17-mer CGGAGTACTGTCCTCCG, an upstream activating sequence (UAS) that efficiently binds yeast Gal4 (Webster et al., 1988; Pfeiffer et al., 2010) GAL4
   3457..3478    -  misc_feature   MCS (fragment): pUC18/19 multiple cloning site
   3477..3571    +  protein_bind   5X UAS: five tandem copies of the "ScaI site" 17-mer CGGAGTACTGTCCTCCG, an upstream activating sequence (UAS) that efficiently binds yeast Gal4 (Webster et al., 1988; Pfeiffer et al., 2010) GAL4
   3590..3828    +  promoter       hsp70 promoter: Drosophila melanogaster hsp70Bb promoter
   3889..3963    +  CDS            small t antigen (fragment): SV40 (simian virus 40) small t antigen
   3965..4030    +  intron         small t intron: SV40 (simian virus 40) small t antigen intron
   4160..4180    +  CDS            SV40 NLS: nuclear localization signal of SV40 (simian virus 40) large T antigen
   4187..4321    +  CDS            LT_POVHA (fragment): Protein inferred from homology: Swiss-Prot protein existence level 3. Isoform large T antigen is a key early protein essential for both driving viral replication and inducing cellular transformation. Plays a role in viral genome replication by driving entry of quiescent cells into the cell cycle and by autoregulating the synthesis of viral early mRNA. Displays highly oncogenic activities by corrupting the host cellular checkpoint mechanisms that guard cell division and the transcription, replication, and repair of DNA. Participates in the modulation of cellular gene expression preceeding viral
   4346..4429    +  CDS            large T antigen (fragment): large T antigen from SV40 (simian virus 40)
   4452..4586    +  polyA_signal   SV40 poly(A) signal: SV40 polyadenylation signal
   5091..7973    +  CDS            mini-white: Drosophila white gene eye color pigment; white; This is a modified version of the white gene lacking part of the first intron.
   8751..9336    -  misc_feature   P element 5' end: No description available
