[The description below was written by a language model from this plasmid's Addgene catalogue record and pLannotate feature annotations shown in this document.]
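Description:
pACUH is an empty Drosophila transgenesis and expression backbone, built on the pACU vector and designed to place a gene of interest under control of the GAL4/UAS binary system. In bacteria it is propagated as a high-copy plasmid through a ColE1/pUC-type origin and selected with ampicillin via the β-lactamase gene. In flies, transformants are identified with the mini-white eye-colour marker. The feature table also shows P element 5' and 3' ends and a φC31 attB site. This suggests the vector can be integrated either by P-element transposition or by φC31 integrase-mediated insertion into attP landing sites, although the catalogue fields do not spell this out.

The expression cassette, described as a 10xUAS-Hsp70-MCS-SV40 unit cloned into a BamHI site of the backbone, appears in the annotation as two tandem 5X UAS blocks. These provide ten Gal4-binding sites upstream of the Drosophila hsp70Bb promoter. The cloning site follows, and after it comes an SV40-derived 3' region containing the small t antigen intron and the SV40 polyadenylation signal. The short small t, large T and NLS fragments called in this region are best read as remnants of that SV40 sequence and not as functional coding elements. The additional mini-white, rop, bom and pUC MCS fragments likewise look like partial matches to backbone sequence.

No insert is present. A coding sequence placed in the cloning site by restriction cloning would be transcribed only in cells expressing Gal4, which allows tissue- or cell-type-specific expression when transgenic flies are crossed to driver lines. The sequenced record is 9,336 nt, slightly larger than the 9,199 bp listed for the backbone.
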