Addgene plasmid #58374: pACUH
Purpose: (Empty Backbone) UAS vector to express gene of interest in Drosophila
Depositing lab: Chun Han & Yuh-Nung Jan. Depositing organization: University of California, San Francisco (UCSF). Publication: Phosphatidylserine Externalization Results from and Causes Neurite Degeneration in Drosophila. Sapar ML, Ji H, Wang B, Poe AR, Dubey K, Ren X, Ni JQ, Han C. Cell Rep. 2018 Aug 28;24(9):2273-2286. doi: 10.1016/j.celrep.2018.07.095. PubMed 30157423.
Backbone
  Vector backbone: pACU
  Backbone manufacturer: Chun Han (Addgene plasmid 58373)
  Backbone size (bp): 9199
  Modifications to backbone: Contains 10xUAS-Hsp70-MCS-SV40 (1268bp) cloned into BamHI site.
  Vector type: Insect Expression
  Selectable markers: mini-white
Growth in bacteria
  Bacterial resistance: Ampicillin, 100 μg/mL
  Growth temperature: 37°C
  Growth strain: DH5alpha
  Copy number: High Copy
Gene/Insert
  Cloning method: Restriction Enzyme
  Sequencing primers: 5′ ttgattaacccttagcatgtcc; 3′ ttcagtgatgtccagtgcag
Terms and licenses: Academic/Nonprofit Terms; Industry Terms: Not Available to Industry
Depositor comments: For more information about the Han Lab Drosophila Transgenic Vectors, please visit: https://han.wicmb.cornell.edu/han-lab-drosophila-transgenic-vectors/.
How to cite: pACUH was a gift from Chun Han & Yuh-Nung Jan (Addgene plasmid # 58374 ; http://n2t.net/addgene:58374 ; RRID:Addgene_58374)
