>Addgene plasmid #58374 | pACUH | addgene partial sequence | sequence record 92731 | SV40pA-R 5'-GAAATTTGTGATGCTATTGC-3'
TTCATTTTATGTTTCAGGTTCAGGGGGAGGTGTGGGAGGTTTTTTAAAGCAAGTAAAACCTCTACAAATG
TGGTATGGCTGATTATGATCTCTAGTCAAGGCACTATACATCAAATATTTTTCCATAATTTTCTTGTATA
GCAGTGCAGCTTTTTCCTTTGTGGTGTAAATAGCAAAGCAAGCAAGAGTTCTATTACTAAACACAGCATG
ACTCAAAAAACTTAGCAATTCTGAAGGAAAGTCCTTGGGGTCTTCTACCTTTCTCTTCTTTTTTGGAGGA
GTAGAATGTTGAGAGTCAGCAGTAGCCTCATCATCACTAGATGGCATTTCTTCTGAGCAAAACAGGTTTT
CCTCATTAAAGGCATTCCACCACTGCTCCCATTCATCAGTTCCATAGGTTGGAATCTAAAATACACAAAC
AATTAGAATCAGTAGTTTAACACATTATACACTTAAAAATTTTATATTTACCTTAGAGCTTTAAATCTCT
GTAGGTAGTTTGTCCAATTATGTCACACCACAGAAGTAAGGTTCCTTCACAAAGATCCTCTAGAGGTACC
CTCGAGCCGCGGCCGCAGATCTGTTAACGAATTCCCAATTCCCTATTCAGAGTTCTCTTCTTGTATTCAA
TAATTACTTCTTGGCAGATTTCAGTAGTTGCAGTTGATTTACTTGGTTGCTGGTTACTTTTAATTGATTC
ACTTTAACTTGCACTTTACTGCAGATTG
