>Addgene plasmid #58374 | pACUH | addgene partial sequence | sequence record 92732 | pCasper-hs 5'-GCAACTACTGAAATCTGCCAAG-3'
TCTGAATAGGGAATTGGGAATTCGTTAACAGATCTGCGGCCGCGGCTCGAGGGTACCTCTAGAGGATCTT
TGTGAAGGAACCTTACTTCTGTGGTGTGACATAATTGGACAAACTACCTACAGAGATTTAAAGCTCTAAG
GTAAATATAAAATTTTTAAGTGTATAATGTGTTAAACTACTGATTCTAATTGTTTGTGTATTTTAGATTC
CAACCTATGGAACTGATGAATGGGAGCAGTGGTGGAATGCCTTTAATGAGGAAAACCTGTTTTGCTCAGA
AGAAATGCCATCTAGTGATGATGAGGCTACTGCTGACTCTCAACATTCTACTCCTCCAAAAAAGAAGAGA
AAGGTAGAAGACCCCAAGGACTTTCCTTCAGAATTGCTAAGTTTTTTGAGTCATGCTGTGTTTAGTAATA
GAACTCTTGCTTGCTTTGCTATTTACACCACAAAGGAAAAAGCTGCACTGCTATACAAGAAAATTATGGA
AAAATATTTGATGTATAGTGCCTTGACTAGAGATCATAATCAGCCATACCACATTTGTAGAGGTTTTACT
TGCTTTAAAAAACCTCCCACACCTCCCCCTGAACCTGAAACATAAAATGAATGCAATTGTTGTTGTTAAC
TTGTTTATTGCAGCTTATAATGGTTACAAATAAAGCAATAGCATCACAAATTTCACAAATAAAGCATTTT
TTTCACTGCATTCTAGTTGTGGTTTGTCCAAACTCATCAATGTATCTTATCATGTCTGGATCCACTAGAA
GGCCTAATTCTAGTATGTATGTAAGTTAAT
