>Addgene plasmid #58374 | pACUH | addgene partial sequence | sequence record 94198 | pCasper-R 5'-GTCGGCAAGAGACATCCACT-3'
ATAGTATTCTGAGTGTCGTATTGAGTCTGAGTGAGACAGCGATATGATTGTTGATTAACCCTTAGCATGT
CCGTGGGGTTTGAATTAACTCATAATATTAATTAGACGAAATTATTTTTAAAGTTTTATTTTTAATAATT
TGCGAGTACGCAAAGCTTGGCTGCATCCAACGCGTTGGGAGCTCTCCGGATCCAAGCTGGCCGCGGCTCG
ATCCGCTTGCATGCCTGCAGGTCGGAGTACTGTCCTCCGAGCGGAGTACTGTCCTCCGAGCGGAGTACTG
TCCTCCGAGCGGAGTACTGTCCTCCGAGCGGAGTACTGTCCTCCGAGCGGAAGCTTGCATGCCTGCAGGT
CGGAGTACTGTCCTCCGAGCGGAGTACTGTCCTCCGAGCGGAGTACTGTCCTCCGAGCGGAGTACTGTCC
TCCGAGCGGAGTACTGTCCTCCGAGCGGAGACTCTAGCGAGCGCCGGAGTATAAATAGAGGCGCTTCGTC
TACGGAGCGACAATTCAATTCAAACAAGCAAAGTGAACACGTCGCTAAGCGAAAGCTAAGCAAATAAACA
AGCGCAGCTGAACAAGCTAAACAATCTGCAGTAAAGTGCAAGTTAAAGTGAATCAATTAAAAGTAACCAG
CAACCAAGTAAATCAACTGCAACTACTGAAATCTGCCAAGAAGTAATTATTGAATACAAGAAGAGAACTC
TGAATAGGGAATTGGGAATTCGTTAACAGATCTGCGGCCGCGGCTCGAGGGTACCTCTAGAGGATCTTTG
TGAAGGAACCTTACTTCTGTGGTGTGACATAATTGGACAA
